>Addgene plasmid #249277 | pCEFL GNAS EE K32R | addgene full sequence | sequence record 496937 | Addgene NGS Result
GAGAAGGTGGCGCGGGGTAAACTGGGAAAGTGATGTCGTGTACTGGCTCCGCCTTTTTCCCGAGGGTGGG
GGAGAACCGTATATAAGTGCAGTAGTCGCCGTGAACGTTCTTTTTCGCAACGGGTTTGCCGCCAGAACAC
AGGTAAGTGCCGTGTGTGGTTCCCGCGGGCCTGGCCTCTTTACGGGTTATGGCCCTTGCGTGCCTTGAAT
TACTTCCACCTGGCTGCAGTACGTGATTCTTGATCCCGAGCTTCGGGTTGGAAGTGGGTGGGAGAGTTCG
AGGCCTTGCGCTTAAGGAGCCCCTTCGCCTCGTGCTTGAGTTGAGGCCTGGCCTGGGCGCTGGGGCCGCC
GCGTGCGAATCTGGTGGCACCTTCGCGCCTGTCTCGCTGCTTTCGATAAGTCTCTAGCCATTTAAAATTT
TTGATGACCTGCTGCGACGCTTTTTTTCTGGCAAGATAGTCTTGTAAATGCGGGCCAAGATCGATCTGCA
CACTGGTATTTCGGTTTTTGGGGCCGCGGGCGGCGACGGGGCCCGTGCGTCCCAGCGCACATGTTCGGCG
AGGCGGGGCCTGCGAGCGCGGCCACCGAGAATCGGACGGGGGTAGTCTCAAGCTGGCCGGCCTGCTCTGG
TGCCTGGCCTCGCGCCGCCGTGTATCGCCCCGCCCTGGGCGGCAAGGCTGGCCCGGTCGGCACCAGTTGC
GTGAGCGGAAAGATGGCCGCTTCCCGGCCCTGCTGCAGGGAGCTCAAAATGGAGGACGCGGCGCTCGGGA
GAGCGGGCGGGTGAGTCACCCACACAAAGGAAAAGGGCCTTTCCGTCCTCAGCCGTCGCTTCATGTGACT
CCACGGAGTACCGGGCGCCGTCCAGGCACCTCGATTAGTTCTCGAGCTTTTGGAGTACGTCGTCTTTAGG
TTGGGGGGAGGGGTTTTATGCGATGGAGTTTCCCCACACTGAGTGGGTGGAGACTGAAGTTAGGCCAGCT
TGGCACTTGATGTAATTCTCCTTGGAATTTGCCCTTTTTGAGTTTGGATCTTGGTTCATTCTCAAGCCTC
AGACAGTGGTTCAAAGTTTTTTTCTTCCATTTCAGGTGTCGTGAGGAATTGGCGAAGCTCAGTTAACGGC
CATTGTGGCCATCAAGCTTGGTACCAGATCTGGATCCGCTAGCGCCGCCACCATGGGCTGCCTCGGGAAC
AGTAAGACCGAGGACCAGCGCAACGAGGAGAAGGCGCAGCGTGAGGCCAACAAAAAGATCGAGAAGCAGC
TGCAGAGGGACAAGCAGGTCTACCGGGCCACGCACCGCCTGCTCCTTTTGGGCGCTGGAGAATCTGGTAA
AAGCACCATTGTGAAGCAGATGAGGATCCTGCATGTTAATGGGTTTAATGGAGAGGGCGGCGAAGAGGAC
CCGCAGGCTGCAAGGAGCAACAGCGATGGTGAGAAGGCAACCAAAGTGCAGGACATCAAAAACAACCTGA
AAGAGGCGATTGAAACCATTGTGGCCGCCATGAGCAACCTGGTGCCCCCCGTGGAGCTGGCCAACCCCGA
GAACCAGTTCAGAGTGGACTACATCCTGAGTGTGATGAACGTGCCTGACTTTGACTTCCCTCCCGAATTC
TATGAGCATGCCAAGGCTCTGTGGGAGGATGAAGGAGTGCGTGCCTGCTACGAACGCTCCAACGAGTACC
AGCTGATTGACTGTGCCCAGTACTTCCTGGACAAGATCGACGTGATCAAGCAGGCTGAATATATGCCGAC
CGAGCAGGACCTGCTTCGCTGCCGTGTCCTGACTTCTGGAATCTTTGAGACCAAGTTCCAGGTGGACAAA
GTCAACTTCCACATGTTTGACGTGGGTGGCCAGCGCGATGAACGCCGCAAGTGGATCCAGTGCTTCAACG
ATGTGACTGCCATCATCTTCGTGGTGGCCAGCAGCAGCTACAACATGGTCATCCGGGAGGACAACCAGAC
CAACCGCCTGCAGGAGGCTCTGAACCTCTTCAAGAGCATCTGGAACAACAGATGGCTGCGCACCATCTCT
GTGATCCTGTTCCTCAACAAGCAAGATCTGCTCGCTGAGAAAGTCCTTGCTGGGAAATCGAAGATTGAGG
ACTACTTTCCAGAATTTGCTCGCTACACTACTCCTGAGGATGCTACTCCCGAGCCCGGAGAGGACCCACG
CGTGACCCGGGCCAAGTACTTCATTCGAGATGAGTTTCTGAGGATCAGCACTGCCAGTGGAGATGGGCGT
CACTACTGCTACCCTCATTTCACCTGCGCTGTGGACACTGAGAACATCCGCCGTGTGTTCAACGACTGCC
GTGACATCATTCAGCGCATGCACCTTCGTCAGTACGAGCTGCTCTAATAGGCGGCCGCACTCGAGATATC
GGCCTCCAGGGCCTCTAGAGGGCCCTATTCTATAGTGTCACCTAAATGCTAGAGCTCGCTGATCAGCCTC
GACTGTGCCTTCTAGTTGCCAGCCATCTGTTGTTTGCCCCTCCCCCGTGCCTTCCTTGACCCTGGAAGGT
GCCACTCCCACTGTCCTTTCCTAATAAAATGAGGAAATTGCATCGCATTGTCTGAGTAGGTGTCATTCTA
TTCTGGGGGGTGGGGTGGGGCAGGACAGCAAGGGGGAGGATTGGGAAGACAATAGCAGGCATGCTGGGGA
TGCGGTGGGCTCTATGGCTTCTGAGGCGGAAAGAACCAGCTGGGGCTCTAGGGGGTATCCCC
[124 nt withheld, positions 2723-2846]
C
[91 nt withheld, positions 2848-2938]
A
[49 nt withheld, positions 2940-2988]
CCTTTGACGTTGGAGTCCACGTTCTTT
[37 nt withheld, positions 3016-3052]
ACCCTATCTCGGTCTATTCTTTTGATTTATAAGGGATTTTGCCGATTTCGGCCTATTGGTTAAAAAATGA
GCTGATTTAACAAAAATTTAACGCGAATTAATTCTGTGGAATGTGTGTCAGTTAGGGTGTGGAAAGTCCC
CAGGCTCCCCAGCAGGCAGAAGTATGCAAAGCATGCATCTCAATTAGTCAGCAACCAGGTGTGGAAAGTC
CCCAGGCTCCCCAGCAGGCAGAAGTATGCAAAGCATGCATCTCAATTAGTCAGCAACCATAGTCCCGCCC
CTAACTCCGCCCATCCCGCCCCTAACTCCGCCCAGTTCCGCCCATTCTCCGCCCCATGGCTGACTAATTT
TTTTTATTTATGCAGAGGCCGAGGCCGCCTCTGCCTCTGAGCTATTCCAGAAGTAGTGAGGAGGCTTTTT
TGGAGGCCTAGGCTTTTGCAAAAAGCTCCCGGGAGCTTGTATATCCATTTTCGGATCTGATCAAGAGACA
GGATGAGGATCGTTTCGCATGATTGAACAAGATGGATTGCACGCAGGTTCTCCGGCCGCTTGGGTGGAGA
GGCTATTCGGCTATGACTGGGCACAACAGACAATCGGCTGCTCTGATGCCGCCGTGTTCCGGCTGTCAGC
GCAGGGGCGCCCGGTTCTTTTTGTCAAGACCGACCTGTCCGGTGCCCTGAATGAACTGCAGGACGAGGCA
GCGCGGCTATCGTGGCTGGCCACGACGGGCGTTCCTTGCGCAGCTGTGCTCGACGTTGTCACTGAAGCGG
GAAGGGACTGGCTGCTATTGGGCGAAGTGCCGGGGCAGGATCTCCTGTCATCTCACCTTGCTCCTGCCGA
GAAAGTATCCATCATGGCTGATGCAATGCGGCGGCTGCATACGCTTGATCCGGCTACCTGCCCATTCGAC
CACCAAGCGAAACATCGCATCGAGCGAGCACGTACTCGGATGGAAGCCGGTCTTGTCGATCAGGATGATC
TGGACGAAGAGCATCAGGGGCTCGCGCCAGCCGAACTGTTCGCCAGGCTCAAGGCGCGCATGCCCGACGG
CGAGGATCTCGTCGTGACCCATGGCGATGCCTGCTTGCCGAATATCATGGTGGAAAATGGCCGCTTTTCT
GGATTCATCGACTGTGGCCGGCTGGGTGTGGCGGACCGCTATCAGGACATAGCGTTGGCTACCCGTGATA
TTGCTGAAGAGCTTGGCGGCGAATGGGCTGACCGCTTCCTCGTGCTTTACGGTATCGCCGCTCCCGATTC
GCAGCGCATCGCCTTCTATCGCCTTCTTGACGAGTTCTTCTGAGCGGGACTCTGGGGTTCGAAATGACCG
ACCAAGCGACGCCCAACCTGCCATCACGAGATTTCGATTCCACCGCCGCCTTCTATGAAAGGTTGGGCTT
CGGAATCGTTTTCCGGGACGCCGGCTGGATGATCCTCCAGCGCGGGGATCTCATGCTGGAGTTCTTCGCC
CACCCCAACTTGTTTATTGCAGCTTATAATGGTTACAAATAAAGCAATAGCATCACAAATTTCACAAATA
AAGCATTTTTTTCACTGCATTCTAGTTGTGGTTTGTCCAAACTCATCAATGTATCTTATCATGTCTGTAT
ACCGTCGACCTCTAGCTAGAGCTTGGCGTAATCATGGTCATAGCTGTTTCCTGTGTGAAATTGTTATCCG
CTCACAATTCCACACAACATACGAGCCGGAAGCATAAAGTGTAAAGCCTGGGGTGCCTAATGAGTGAGCT
AACTCACATTAATTGCGTTGCGCTCACTGCCCGCTTTCCAGTCGGGAAACCTGTCGTGCCAGCTGCATTA
ATGAATCGGCCAACGCGCGGGGAGAGGCGGTTTGCGTATTGGGCGCTCTTCCGCTTCCTCGCTCACTGAC
TCGCTGCGCTCGGTCGTTCGGCTGCGGCGAGCGGTATCAGCTCACTCAAAGGCGGTAATACGGTTATCCA
CAGAATCAGGGGATAACGCAGGAAAGAACATGTGAGCAAAAGGCCAGCAAAAGGCCAGGAACCGTAAAAA
GGCCGCGTTGCTGGCGTTTTTCCATAGGCTCCGCCCCCCTGACGAGCATCACAAAAATCGACGCTCAAGT
CAGAGGTGGCGAAACCCGACAGGACTATAAAGATACCAGGCGTTTCCCCCTGGAAGCTCCCTCGTGCGCT
CTCCTGTTCCGACCCTGCCGCTTACCGGATACCTGTCCGCCTTTCTCCCTTCGGGAAGCGTGGCGCTTTC
TCATAGCTCACGCTGTAGGTATCTCAGTTCGGTGTAGGTCGTTCGCTCCAAGCTGGGCTGTGTGCACGAA
CCCCCCGTTCAGCCCGACCGCTGCGCCTTATCCGGTAACTATCGTCTTGAGTCCAACCCGGTAAGACACG
ACTTATCGCCACTGGCAGCAGCCACTGGTAACAGGATTAGCAGAGCGAGGTATGTAGGCGGTGCTACAGA
GTTCTTGAAGTGGTGGCCTAACTACGGCTACACTAGAAGAACAGTATTTGGTATCTGCGCTCTGCTGAAG
CCAGTTACCTTCGGAAAAAGAGTTGGTAGCTCTTGATCCGGCAAACAAACCACCGCTGGTAGCGGTGGTT
TTTTTGTTTGCAAGCAGCAGATTACGCGCAGAAAAAAAGGATCTCAAGAAGATCCTTTGATCTTTTCTAC
GGGGTCTGACGCTCAGTGGAACGAAAACTCACGTTAAGGGATTTTGGTCATGAGATTATCAAAAAGGATC
TTCACCTAGATCCTTTTAAATTAAAAATGAAGTTTTAAATCAATCTAAAGTATATATGAGTAAACTTGGT
CTGACAGTTACCAATGCTTAATCAGTGAGGCACCTATCTCAGCGATCTGTCTATTTCGTTCATCCATAGT
TGCCTGACTCCCCGTCGTGTAGATAACTACGATACGGGAGGGCTTACCATCTGGCCCCAGTGCTGCAATG
ATACCGCGAGACCCACGCTCACCGGCTCCAGATTTATCAGCAATAAACCAGCCAGCCGGAAGGGCCGAGC
GCAGAAGTGGTCCTGCAACTTTATCCGCCTCCATCCAGTCTATTAATTGTTGCCGGGAAGCTAGAGTAAG
TAGTTCGCCAGTTAATAGTTTGCGCAACGTTGTTGCCATTGCTACAGGCATCGTGGTGTCACGCTCGTCG
TTTGGTATGGCTTCATTCAGCTCCGGTTCCCAACGATCAAGGCGAGTTACATGATCCCCCATGTTGTGCA
AAAAAGCGGTTAGCTCCTTCGGTCCTCCGATCGTTGTCAGAAGTAAGTTGGCCGCAGTGTTATCACTCAT
GGTTATGGCAGCACTGCATAATTCTCTTACTGTCATGCCATCCGTAAGATGCTTTTCTGTGACTGGTGAG
TACTCAACCAAGTCATTCTGAGAATAGTGTATGCGGCGACCGAGTTGCTCTTGCCCGGCGTCAATACGGG
ATAATACCGCGCCACATAGCAGAACTTTAAAAGTGCTCATCATTGGAAAACGTTCTTCGGGGCGAAAACT
CTCAAGGATCTTACCGCTGTTGAGATCCAGTTCGATGTAACCCACTCGTGCACCCAACTGATCTTCAGCA
TCTTTTACTTTCACCAGCGTTTCTGGGTGAGCAAAAACAGGAAGGCAAAATGCCGCAAAAAAGGGAATAA
GGGCGACACGGAAATGTTGAATACTCATACTCTTCCTTTTTCAATATTATTGAAGCATTTATCAGGGTTA
TTGTCTCATGAGCGGATACATATTTGAATGTATTTAGAAAAATAAACAAATAGGGGTTCCGCGCACATTT
CCCCGAAAAGTGCCACCTGACGTCGACGGATCGGGAGATCGATCTCCCGATCCCCTATGGTGCACTCTCA
GTACAATCTGCTCTGATGCCGCATAGTTAAGCCAGTATCTGCTCCCTGCTTGTGTGTTGGAGGTCGCTGA
GTAGTGCGCGAGCAAAATTTAAGCTACAACAAGGCAAGGCTTGACCGACAATTGCATGAAGAATCTGCTT
AGGGTTAGGCGTTTTGCGCTGCTTCGAGCTTTGCAAAGATGGATAAAGTTTTAAACAGAGAGGAATCTTT
GCAGCTAATGGACCTTCTAGGTCTTGAAAGGAGTGGGAATTGGCTCCGGTGCCCGTCAGTGGGCAGAGCG
CACATCGCCCACAGTCCCCGAGAAGTTGGGGGGAGGGGTCGGCAATTGAACCGGTGCCTA
Features (pLannotate 1.2.2; 21 found; start..end, strand, type, name):
    143..252     +  intron         EF-1α intron A (fragment): intron upstream of the start codon of human EF-1α
    882..1085    +  intron         EF-1α intron A: truncated intron upstream of the start codon of human EF-1α
   1173..2354    +  CDS            GNAS: GNAS2_HUMAN - Also known as GNAS1, GSP. Experimental evidence at protein level: Swiss-Prot protein existence level 1. Guanine nucleotide-binding proteins (G proteins) function as transducers in numerous signaling pathways controlled by G protein- coupled receptors (GPCRs) (PubMed:17110384). Signaling involves the activation of adenylyl cyclases, resulting in increased levels of the signaling molecule cAMP (PubMed:26206488, PubMed:8702665). GNAS functions downstream of several GPCRs, including beta-adrenergic receptors (PubMed:21488135). Stimulates the Ras signaling pathway via RAPGEF2 (PubMed:
   2409..2427    -  promoter       SP6 promoter: promoter for bacteriophage SP6 RNA polymerase
   2453..2677    +  polyA_signal   bGH poly(A) signal: bovine growth hormone polyadenylation signal
   2681..2702    +  promoter       SV40 promoter (fragment): SV40 enhancer and early promoter
   2723..3151    +  rep_origin     f1 ori (sequence partly withheld): f1 bacteriophage origin of replication; arrow indicates direction of (+) strand synthesis
   3165..3494    +  promoter       SV40 promoter: SV40 enhancer and early promoter
   3561..4352    +  CDS            neo: KKA2_KLEPN - Also known as kan, nptII. Experimental evidence at protein level: Swiss-Prot protein existence level 1. Resistance to kanamycin, neomycin, paromomycin, ribostamycin, butirosin and gentamicin B. From Klebsiella pneumoniae.
   4376..4534    +  CDS            ble (fragment): BLE_KLEPN - Experimental evidence at protein level: Swiss-Prot protein existence level 1. Binding protein with a strong affinity to the bleomycin family of antibiotics. Binds to CL990; an antimitotic-antibiotic compound. From Klebsiella pneumoniae.
   4529..4650    +  polyA_signal   SV40 poly(A) signal: SV40 polyadenylation signal
   4723..4739    -  protein_bind   lac operator: The lac repressor binds to the lac operator to inhibit transcription in E. coli. This inhibition can be relieved by adding lactose or isopropyl-β-D-thiogalactopyranoside (IPTG). lac repressor encoded by lacI
   4747..4777    -  promoter       lac promoter: promoter for the E. coli lac operon
   4792..4813    -  protein_bind   CAP binding site: CAP binding activates transcription in the presence of cAMP. E. coli catabolite activator protein
   4826..4918    -  CDS            lacI (fragment): lac repressor; lacI; The lac repressor binds to the lac operator to inhibit transcription in E. coli. This inhibition can be relieved by adding lactose or isopropyl-β-D-thiogalactopyranoside (IPTG).
   5101..5689    -  rep_origin     ori: high-copy-number ColE1/pMB1/pBR322/pUC origin of replication
   5860..6720    -  CDS            AmpR: β-lactamase; bla; confers resistance to ampicillin, carbenicillin, and related antibiotics
   6721..6825    -  promoter       AmpR promoter: bla
   6888..6940    -  misc_feature   bom (fragment): basis of mobility region from pBR322
   7081..7147    +  CDS            small t antigen (fragment): SV40 (simian virus 40) small t antigen
   7173..142     +  promoter       EF-1α core promoter (across the origin): core promoter for human elongation factor EF-1α
