[The description below was written by a language model from this plasmid's Addgene catalogue record and pLannotate feature annotations shown in this document.]
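Description:
pCEFL GNAS EE K32R is a mammalian expression plasmid built on the pCEFL backbone for producing a mutant form of the human stimulatory G protein alpha subunit (Gαs, encoded by GNAS). The 7.2 kb plasmid is propagated in E. coli through a high-copy ColE1/pUC-type origin with ampicillin selection from the β-lactamase gene, and it also carries an f1 origin. For selecting transfected mammalian cells, an SV40 enhancer/early promoter drives a neomycin phosphotransferase gene terminated by an SV40 polyadenylation signal, conferring G418 resistance. The annotation also picks up short remnants of ble, lacI, the lac promoter/operator region, bom and SV40 small t antigen, which appear to be backbone carry-over rather than functional units.

The expression cassette uses the human EF-1α core promoter followed by portions of EF-1α intron A, an arrangement that generally gives strong constitutive transcription in many mammalian cell types. Downstream lies the GNAS coding sequence, described as the codon-optimized long isoform of human Gαs carrying a K32R substitution and an internal EE (Glu-Glu) epitope tag, cloned between NheI and NotI sites that remain intact. Placing the tag internally leaves both protein termini unmodified while allowing antibody detection or immunoprecipitation. Transcripts are terminated by the bovine growth hormone polyadenylation signal, and a reverse-oriented SP6 promoter after the insert serves as a sequencing primer site.

Gαs couples GPCRs to adenylyl cyclase and cAMP production. The record gives the purpose simply as expression of the K32R mutant and does not state the functional consequence of the substitution. The associated publication concerns crosstalk between Gαs and Hedgehog signaling in Hedgehog-dependent tumors.
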