Addgene plasmid #249277: pCEFL GNAS EE K32R
Purpose: Expression of Galphas K32R mutant (GNASK32R) EE-tagged (internal)
Depositing lab: Ramiro Iglesias-Bartolome. Depositing organization: National Cancer Institute (NCI). Publication: Dissection of Galphas and Hedgehog Signaling Crosstalk Reveals Therapeutic Opportunities to Target Hedgehog-Dependent Tumors. Krantz S, Bell BA, Lund K, Salinas Parra N, Ng Y, De Oliveira Rosa N, Mukhopadhyay S, St Croix B, Sarin KY, Weigert R, Raimondi F, Iglesias-Bartolome R. Cancer Res. 2025 Dec 29. doi: 10.1158/0008-5472.CAN-25-1109. PubMed 41460725.
Backbone
  Vector backbone: pCEFL
  Backbone manufacturer: Addgene #38121
  Vector type: Mammalian Expression
  Selectable markers: Neomycin (select with G418)
Growth in bacteria
  Bacterial resistance: Ampicillin, 100 μg/mL
  Growth temperature: 37°C
  Growth strain: DH5alpha
  Copy number: High Copy
Gene/Insert
  Gene/Insert name: GNAS (alt name: Human G-protein alpha s long subunit, codon optimized, K32R mutation, Internal EE-tag)
  Species: H. sapiens (human)
  Mutation: GNAS-K32R Internal EE-tag
  Entrez Gene: GNAS (a.k.a. AHO, AIMAH1, C20orf45, GNAS1, GPSA, GSA, GSP, NESP, PITA3, POH, SCG6, SgVI)
  Promoter: EF-1
  Tag / fusion protein: Internal EE tag
  Cloning method: Restriction Enzyme; 5′ cloning site NheI (not destroyed); 3′ cloning site Not1 (not destroyed)
  Sequencing primers: 5′ TTCTTCCATTTCAGGTGTCG; 3′ SP6
Terms and licenses: Academic/Nonprofit Terms; Industry Terms: Not Available to Industry
Depositor comments: Please visit https://www.biorxiv.org/content/10.1101/2025.02.21.639530v1 for bioRxiv preprint
How to cite: pCEFL GNAS EE K32R was a gift from Ramiro Iglesias-Bartolome (Addgene plasmid # 249277 ; http://n2t.net/addgene:249277 ; RRID:Addgene_249277)
